>Addgene plasmid #157655 | pET28b-API5 | addgene full sequence | sequence record 309017 | Addgene NGS Result
GCGTCGAAGCCTGTAAAGCGGCGGTGCACAATCTTCTCGCGCAACGCGTCAGTGGGCTGATCATTAACTA
TCCGCTGGATGACCAGGATGCCATTGCTGTGGAAGCTGCCTGCACTAATGTTCCGGCGTTATTTCTTGAT
GTCTCTGACCAGACACCCATCAACAGTATTATTTTCTCCCATGAAGACGGTACGCGACTGGGCGTGGAGC
ATCTGGTCGCATTGGGTCACCAGCAAATCGCGCTGTTAGCGGGCCCATTAAGTTCTGTCTCGGCGCGTCT
GCGTCTGGCTGGCTGGCATAAATATCTCACTCGCAATCAAATTCAGCCGATAGCGGAACGGGAAGGCGAC
TGGAGTGCCATGTCCGGTTTTCAACAAACCATGCAAATGCTGAATGAGGGCATCGTTCCCACTGCGATGC
TGGTTGCCAACGATCAGATGGCGCTGGGCGCAATGCGCGCCATTACCGAGTCCGGGCTGCGCGTTGGTGC
GGATATCTCGGTAGTGGGATACGACGATACCGAAGACAGCTCATGTTATATCCCGCCGTTAACCACCATC
AAACAGGATTTTCGCCTGCTGGGGCAAACCAGCGTGGACCGCTTGCTGCAACTCTCTCAGGGCCAGGCGG
TGAAGGGCAATCAGCTGTTGCCCGTCTCACTGGTGAAAAGAAAAACCACCCTGGCGCCCAATACGCAAAC
CGCCTCTCCCCGCGCGTTGGCCGATTCATTAATGCAGCTGGCACGACAGGTTTCCCGACTGGAAAGCGGG
CAGTGAGCGCAACGCAATTAATGTAAGTTAGCTCACTCATTAGGCACCGGGATCTCGACCGATGCCCTTG
AGAGCCTTCAACCCAGTCAGCTCCTTCCGGTGGGCGCGGGGCATGACTATCGTCGCCGCACTTATGACTG
TCTTCTTTATCATGCAACTCGTAGGACAGGTGCCGGCAGCGCTCTGGGTCATTTTCGGCGAGGACCGCTT
TCGCTGGAGCGCGACGATGATCGGCCTGTCGCTTGCGGTATTCGGAATCTTGCACGCCCTCGCTCAAGCC
TTCGTCACTGGTCCCGCCACCAAACGTTTCGGCGAGAAGCAGGCCATTATCGCCGGCATGGCGGCCCCAC
GGGTGCGCATGATCGTGCTCCTGTCGTTGAGGACCCGGCTAGGCTGGCGGGGTTGCCTTACTGGTTAGCA
GAATGAATCACCGATACGCGAGCGAACGTGAAGCGACTGCTGCTGCAAAACGTCTGCGACCTGAGCAACA
ACATGAATGGTCTTCGGTTTCCGTGTTTCGTAAAGTCTGGAAACGCGGAAGTCAGCGCCCTGCACCATTA
TGTTCCGGATCTGCATCGCAGGATGCTGCTGGCTACCCTGTGGAACACCTACATCTGTATTAACGAAGCG
CTGGCATTGACCCTGAGTGATTTTTCTCTGGTCCCGCCGCATCCATACCGCCAGTTGTTTACCCTCACAA
CGTTCCAGTAACCGGGCATGTTCATCATCAGTAACCCGTATCGTGAGCATCCTCTCTCGTTTCATCGGTA
TCATTACCCCCATGAACAGAAATCCCCCTTACACGGAGGCATCAGTGACCAAACAGGAAAAAACCGCCCT
TAACATGGCCCGCTTTATCAGAAGCCAGACATTAACGCTTCTGGAGAAACTCAACGAGCTGGACGCGGAT
GAACAGGCAGACATCTGTGAATCGCTTCACGACCACGCTGATGAGCTTTACCGCAGCTGCCTCGCGCGTT
TCGGTGATGACGGTGAAAACCTCTGACACATGCAGCTCCCGGAGACGGTCACAGCTTGTCTGTAAGCGGA
TGCCGGGAGCAGACAAGCCCGTCAGGGCGCGTCAGCGGGTGTTGGCGGGTGTCGGGGCGCAGCCATGACC
CAGTCACGTAGCGATAGCGGAGTGTATACTGGCTTAACTATGCGGCATCAGAGCAGATTGTACTGAGAGT
GCACCATTGCGGTGTGAAATACCGCACAGATGCGTAAGGAGAAAATACCGCATCAGGCGCTCTTCCGCTT
CCTCGCTCACTGACTCGCTGCGCTCGGTCGTTCGGCTGCGGCGAGCGGTATCAGCTCACTCAAAGGCGGT
AATACGGTTATCCACAGAATCAGGGGATAACGCAGGAAAGAACATGTGAGCAAAAGGCCAGCAAAAGGCC
AGGAACCGTAAAAAGGCCGCGTTGCTGGCGTTTTTCCATAGGCTCCGCCCCCCTGACGAGCATCACAAAA
ATCGACGCTCAAGTCAGAGGTGGCGAAACCCGACAGGACTATAAAGATACCAGGCGTTTCCCCCTGGAAG
CTCCCTCGTGCGCTCTCCTGTTCCGACCCTGCCGCTTACCGGATACCTGTCCGCCTTTCTCCCTTCGGGA
AGCGTGGCGCTTTCTCATAGCTCACGCTGTAGGTATCTCAGTTCGGTGTAGGTCGTTCGCTCCAAGCTGG
GCTGTGTGCACGAACCCCCCGTTCAGCCCGACCGCTGCGCCTTATCCGGTAACTATCGTCTTGAGTCCAA
CCCGGTAAGACACGACTTATCGCCACTGGCAGCAGCCACTGGTAACAGGATTAGCAGAGCGAGGTATGTA
GGCGGTGCTACAGAGTTCTTGAAGTGGTGGCCTAACTACGGCTACACTAGAAGGACAGTATTTGGTATCT
GCGCTCTGCTGAAGCCAGTTACCTTCGGAAAAAGAGTTGGTAGCTCTTGATCCGGCAAACAAACCACCGC
TGGTAGCGGTGGTTTTTTTGTTTGCAAGCAGCAGATTACGCGCAGAAAAAAAGGATCTCAAGAAGATCCT
TTGATCTTTTCTACGGGGTCTGACGCTCAGTGGAACGAAAACTCACGTTAAGGGATTTTGGTCATGAACA
ATAAAACTGTCTGCTTACATAAACAGTAATACAAGGGGTGTTATGAGCCATATTCAACGGGAAACGTCTT
GCTCTAGGCCGCGATTAAATTCCAACATGGATGCTGATTTATATGGGTATAAATGGGCTCGCGATAATGT
CGGGCAATCAGGTGCGACAATCTATCGATTGTATGGGAAGCCCGATGCGCCAGAGTTGTTTCTGAAACAT
GGCAAAGGTAGCGTTGCCAATGATGTTACAGATGAGATGGTCAGACTAAACTGGCTGACGGAATTTATGC
CTCTTCCGACCATCAAGCATTTTATCCGTACTCCTGATGATGCATGGTTACTCACCACTGCGATCCCCGG
GAAAACAGCATTCCAGGTATTAGAAGAATATCCTGATTCAGGTGAAAATATTGTTGATGCGCTGGCAGTG
TTCCTGCGCCGGTTGCATTCGATTCCTGTTTGTAATTGTCCTTTTAACAGCGATCGCGTATTTCGTCTCG
CTCAGGCGCAATCACGAATGAATAACGGTTTGGTTGATGCGAGTGATTTTGATGACGAGCGTAATGGCTG
GCCTGTTGAACAAGTCTGGAAAGAAATGCATAAACTTTTGCCATTCTCACCGGATTCAGTCGTCACTCAT
GGTGATTTCTCACTTGATAACCTTATTTTTGACGAGGGGAAATTAATAGGTTGTATTGATGTTGGACGAG
TCGGAATCGCAGACCGATACCAGGATCTTGCCATCCTATGGAACTGCCTCGGTGAGTTTTCTCCTTCATT
ACAGAAACGGCTTTTTCAAAAATATGGTATTGATAATCCTGATATGAATAAATTGCAGTTTCATTTGATG
CTCGATGAGTTTTTCTAAGAATTAATTCATGAGCGGATACATATTTGAATGTATTTAGAAAAATAAACAA
ATAGGGGTTCCGCGCACATTTCCCCGAAAAGTGCCACCTAAATTGTAAGCGTTAATATTTTGTTAAAATT
CGCGTTAAATTTTTGTTAAATCAGCTCATTTTTTAACCAATAGGCCGAAATCGGCAAAATCCCTTATAAA
TCAAAAGAATAGACCGAGATAGGGT
[37 nt withheld, positions 3946-3982]
AAAGAACGTGGACTCCAACGTCAAAGG
[49 nt withheld, positions 4010-4058]
T
[91 nt withheld, positions 4060-4150]
G
[124 nt withheld, positions 4152-4275]
CCCATTCGCCAATCCGGATATAGTTCCTCCTTTCAGCAAAAAACCCCTCAAGACCCGTTTAGAGGCCCCA
AGGGGTTATGCTAGTTATTGCTCAGCGGTGGCAGCAGCCAACTCAGCTTCCTTTCGGGCTTTGTTAGCAG
CCGGATCTCAGTGGTGGTGGTGGTGGTGCTCGAGTGCGGCCGCTTACTTCCCCTGAAGGCTCCTCTCATA
ATTAAAGTTGCCCAAATTGCTGCTATATTTCCCACTGGGAGGGTTATAAATCTGCCTGGCATCTCTTTTT
GGTCCTGCTGAAGATTTCTTGGGTGGTGAACCTGAAGTTGTATCTTCACTGGCTCTCTTTTGCCCAATCT
CAACCTTTTGTACAGGTTTCCAGGATAGTGTTACTGTGCTCTTATAAGAAGGAGGAATGTGGAAGAGATC
CTTGATTAAAACATTGATATTGTTTGTTATTTTCAATGCAACGACTTTAATCTTGTTCTCTTCTGTTTTT
AAGGCCTCACCCGTTTTACCCTGGAGAGCTAAGCGAAGTTGTCTGATATAAACTTGCAGGCCCCGTGCAA
AGTACTGCAGCCTGATTTTGAAATCTTTGAGCTTTTCTGCATTCAGTTTGGCTGTTAAGAAATCTGGAAG
TTTTCGGCCCAACTGGTGAAAACTGTACAACAAACATTCCACATAACTGAACTGTAGCTTGGGTTCTTCA
TTACCAGCATTCTCTCCATTTTCTGCCTCTTCTGGAGGGAGGGGCATGTATTCCAATAACTTATCAAATA
GTTTCCTTAAATTTGTTTCTAGTTTTTCCATGTCACCACAAAATGAACTCATCTCCGCCAACAATTTCAA
TACCTCCAACTGTATATCAAGACCTTCCACTGGGGTAGTCAAGGTACCGAGGTTAGGGAGAACCTGCTCA
CAGAAATATGTCACAAACCTTGTGGAATGGACATTTTTAGAGAAGAGGGGTACTGCCTGCCGAGTGCACT
GTAAGAGCCTGTCCACACAGTCAGGATCCGAGGGATTGAAGGTCTGTTCTAGGTCGGCCTGTTCAGCCAC
CAACTCTACAAGTTGCTGTCTTCCACTCACTGTCTGTAAGCTTTTTAACCCAGACAGTATCTTCATAAAT
AGAACAAATTCTTCACCAGTCACATCTTCTAGGACCTTTTTGGATTCAGTTAGTATAAGCTCTTCCACTT
CCTTTGTTAAGACTTCATCTGGTAAAGTCTTAAGTTTTGTAGAAAGGAATTTAATTGCTCGTTCTCTAAC
AATGTCCTCTCCTTGAAGTATTTGGCTGAACAACCCACCTAAAGTCCCTTTTGCATCCATTTTAAATATA
CTTAATAGGGCATTGTTCACTAGGTTAAATTCTGCAGAGTCATCTGTCTGCAAAAGTTGCGTTAGTATAT
CTGCCACTCGAGGAAGATTTTCTCCAGTGGCAAATTGAGGCAGTTCTTTAATTGCTTGACGTCGAATAGA
TACATCTTCATCCTCACAGAGGTCTAACTGTGCATTGATAGCAGAATCAGCCAATTCTGGAAAATGCTTA
AAGAATTTCGGAATAAATTGAGCTGCTAATCGCTTTTCCTTAGTACCACCTTTCACACCATCCAATATCA
CTTGATAGGCATCTTTATGCTGGCCCACTTGCTCCGTGGCATCGGCCAGGATGCCATAATTGCGGTAAAG
CTCCTCTACTGTCGGCATATGGCTGCCGCGCGGCACCAGGCCGCTGCTGTGATGATGATGATGATGGCTG
CTGCCCATGGTATATCTCCTTCTTAAAGTTAAACAAAATTATTTCTAGAGGGGAATTGTTATCCGCTCAC
AATTCCCCTATAGTGAGTCGTATTAATTTCGCGGGATCGAGATCTCGATCCTCTACGCCGGACGCATCGT
GGCCGGCATCACCGGCGCCACAGGTGCGGTTGCTGGCGCCTATATCGCCGACATCACCGATGGGGAAGAT
CGGGCTCGCCACTTCGGGCTCATGAGCGCTTGTTTCGGCGTGGGTATGGTGGCAGGCCCCGTGGCCGGGG
GACTGTTGGGCGCCATCTCCTTGCATGCACCATTCCTTGCGGCGGCGGTGCTCAACGGCCTCAACCTACT
ACTGGGCTGCTTCCTAATGCAGGAGTCGCATAAGGGAGAGCGTCGAGATCCCGGACACCATCGAATGGCG
CAAAACCTTTCGCGGTATGGCATGATAGCGCCCGGAAGAGAGTCAATTCAGGGTGGTGAATGTGAAACCA
GTAACGTTATACGATGTCGCAGAGTATGCCGGTGTCTCTTATCAGACCGTTTCCCGCGTGGTGAACCAGG
CCAGCCACGTTTCTGCGAAAACGCGGGAAAAAGTGGAAGCGGCGATGGCGGAGCTGAATTACATTCCCAA
CCGCGTGGCACAACAACTGGCGGGCAAACAGTCGTTGCTGATTGGCGTTGCCACCTCCAGTCTGGCCCTG
CACGCGCCGTCGCAAATTGTCGCGGCGATTAAATCTCGCGCCGATCAACTGGGTGCCAGCGTGGTGGTGT
CGATGGTAGAACGAAGCG
Features (pLannotate 1.2.2; 21 found; start..end, strand, type, name):
    789..810     +  protein_bind   CAP binding site: CAP binding activates transcription in the presence of cAMP. E. coli catabolite activator protein
    825..1116    +  CDS            TcR (fragment): tetracycline efflux protein; tet; confers resistance to tetracycline
   1188..1568    -  CDS            YPB1_ECOLX: Protein predicted: Swiss-Prot protein existence level 4. From Escherichia coli.
   1585..1776    +  CDS            rop: Rop protein, which maintains plasmids at low copy number; rop
   1878..2017    +  misc_feature   bom: basis of mobility region from pBR322
   2203..2791    -  rep_origin     ori: high-copy-number ColE1/pMB1/pBR322/pUC origin of replication
   2913..3728    +  CDS            KanR: aminoglycoside phosphotransferase; aph(3')-Ia; confers resistance to kanamycin in bacteria or G418 (Geneticin®) in eukaryotes
   3737..3794    -  promoter       AmpR promoter (fragment): bla
   3847..4275    -  rep_origin     f1 ori (sequence partly withheld): f1 bacteriophage origin of replication; arrow indicates direction of (+) strand synthesis
   4312..4359    -  terminator     T7 terminator: transcription terminator for bacteriophage T7 RNA polymerase
   4367..4416    -  CDS            SET1 (fragment): solubility-enhancement tag derived from T7 phage gene 10B
   4426..4443    -  CDS            9xHis (fragment): 9xHis affinity tag
   4462..5973    -  CDS            API5: API5_PONAB - Experimental evidence at transcript level: Swiss-Prot protein existence level 2. Antiapoptotic factor that may have a role in protein assembly. Negatively regulates ACIN1. By binding to ACIN1, it suppresses ACIN1 cleavage from CASP3 and ACIN1-mediated DNA fragmentation. Also known to efficiently suppress E2F1-induced apoptosis (By similarity). From Pongo abelii (Sumatran orangutan) (Pongo pygmaeus abelii).
   5977..5994    -  CDS            thrombin site: thrombin recognition and cleavage site
   6005..6021    -  CDS            capTEV™ (fragment): composite tag for in vivo biotinylation, TEV protease cleavage, and 6xHis tagging
   6040..6062    -  RBS            RBS: efficient ribosome binding site from bacteriophage T7 gene 10 (Olins and Rangwala, 1989)
   6077..6101    -  protein_bind   lac operator: The lac repressor binds to the lac operator to inhibit transcription in E. coli. This inhibition can be relieved by adding lactose or isopropyl-β-D-thiogalactopyranoside (IPTG). lac repressor encoded by lacI
   6102..6120    -  promoter       T7 promoter: promoter for bacteriophage T7 RNA polymerase
   6142..6421    +  CDS            TcR (fragment): tetracycline efflux protein; tet; confers resistance to tetracycline
   6429..6506    +  promoter       lacI promoter: lacI
   6507..776     +  CDS            lacI (across the origin): lac repressor; lacI; The lac repressor binds to the lac operator to inhibit transcription in E. coli. This inhibition can be relieved by adding lactose or isopropyl-β-D-thiogalactopyranoside (IPTG).
