[The description below was written by a language model from this plasmid's Addgene catalogue record and pLannotate feature annotations shown in this document.]
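Description:
pET28b-API5 is a bacterial expression plasmid built on the pET28b backbone for producing human apoptosis inhibitor 5 (API5, also known as AAC-11) in E. coli. The 1,512 bp coding sequence was inserted between the NdeI and NotI sites. The annotation tool matched this CDS to the orangutan API5 orthologue, which reflects its reference database rather than the catalogued human origin. The plasmid replicates from a ColE1/pBR322-type origin accompanied by the rop gene and bom region, carries an f1 origin, and is selected with kanamycin through the aminoglycoside phosphotransferase gene. The catalogue lists a total size of 6,881 bp, whereas the sequenced record is 6,813 nt, a small discrepancy the record does not explain.

Expression is driven by a T7 promoter with an adjacent lac operator, followed by the T7 gene 10 ribosome binding site and closed by the T7 terminator. The plasmid-borne lacI gene, under its own promoter, supplies lac repressor, so transcription stays repressed until IPTG or lactose is added in a host that provides T7 RNA polymerase. Upstream of API5, the backbone contributes an N-terminal His tag (picked up by the annotation as a partial composite-tag match) and a thrombin cleavage site, allowing metal-affinity purification and subsequent tag removal. A second short His-tag sequence lies downstream of the insert, but the record does not show whether it is in frame or preceded by a stop codon, and only the N-terminal tag is catalogued. The tetracycline-resistance fragments, the partial AmpR promoter and the short solubility-tag match appear to be backbone remnants or partial database matches, not functional elements. The construct is intended for recombinant API5 production, and the associated work concerns the API5 interaction with nuclear FGF2 in mRNA export.
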