Addgene plasmid #157655: pET28b-API5
Purpose: Expresses API5 in E.coli cell
Depositing lab: Byung Il Lee. Depositing organization: National Cancer Center (KR). Publication: Regulation of mRNA export through API5 and nuclear FGF2 interaction. Bong SM, Bae SH, Song B, Gwak H, Yang SW, Kim S, Nam S, Rajalingam K, Oh SJ, Kim TW, Park S, Jang H, Lee BI. Nucleic Acids Res. 2020 Jun 19;48(11):6340-6352. doi: 10.1093/nar/gkaa335. PubMed 32383752.
Backbone
  Vector backbone: pET28b
  Backbone size w/o insert (bp): 5369
  Total vector size (bp): 6881
  Vector type: Bacterial Expression
Growth in bacteria
  Bacterial resistance: Kanamycin, 50 μg/mL
  Growth temperature: 37°C
  Growth strain: DH5alpha
  Copy number: Unknown
Gene/Insert
  Gene/Insert name: Apoptosis inhibitor 5 (alt name: API5)
  Species: H. sapiens (human)
  Insert size (bp): 1512
  GenBank ID: NM_001142930
  Entrez Gene: API5 (a.k.a. AAC-11, AAC11)
  Tag / fusion protein: His tag (N terminal on backbone)
  Cloning method: Restriction Enzyme; 5′ cloning site NdeI (unknown if destroyed); 3′ cloning site NotI (unknown if destroyed)
  Sequencing primers: 5′ -; 3′ -
Terms and licenses: Academic/Nonprofit Terms; Industry Terms: Not Available to Industry
How to cite: pET28b-API5 was a gift from Byung Il Lee (Addgene plasmid # 157655 ; http://n2t.net/addgene:157655 ; RRID:Addgene_157655)
